Addgene plasmid #207113: pYC-N
Purpose: (Empty Backbone) HDR donor template with Puromycin resistance and mNeonGreen marker flanked by two multiple cloning sites (MCS) for insertion of left and right homology arms (L- and R-arms) for the targeted locus
Depositing lab: Yifan Cheng. Depositing organization: University of California, San Francisco (UCSF). Publication: Efficient tagging of endogenous proteins in human cell lines for structural studies by single-particle cryo-EM. Choi W, Wu H, Yserentant K, Huang B, Cheng Y. Proc Natl Acad Sci U S A. 2023 Aug;120(31):e2302471120. doi: 10.1073/pnas.2302471120. Epub 2023 Jul 24. PubMed 37487103.
Backbone
  Vector backbone: pYC
  Vector type: CRISPR
Growth in bacteria
  Bacterial resistance: Ampicillin, 100 μg/mL
  Growth temperature: 37°C
  Growth strain: DH5alpha
  Copy number: High Copy
Gene/Insert
  Gene/Insert name: None
Terms and licenses: Academic/Nonprofit Terms; Industry Terms: Not Available to Industry
How to cite: pYC-N was a gift from Yifan Cheng (Addgene plasmid # 207113 ; http://n2t.net/addgene:207113 ; RRID:Addgene_207113)
