[The description below was written by a language model from this plasmid's Addgene catalogue record and pLannotate feature annotations shown in this document.]
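Description:
pYC-N is an empty-backbone donor plasmid for CRISPR-assisted homology-directed repair (HDR), built on the pYC backbone and intended for tagging endogenous genes in human cell lines. It carries no gene insert. Instead, it supplies a selection and reporter cassette bordered by two multiple cloning sites, into which the user clones left and right homology arms matching the target locus. In bacteria it is maintained at high copy from a ColE1/pUC-type origin and selected with ampicillin through the β-lactamase gene and its own promoter. An f1 phage origin, a small lacZα remnant and a fragment of the pBR322 bom region are also annotated. Tn7R and Tn7L transposon ends flank the cassette region; they look like carry-over from a mini-Tn7-type parent vector, and the record gives them no role in the HDR application.

The payload comprises an mNeonGreen coding sequence between two loxP sites in the same orientation, followed almost immediately by the puromycin N-acetyltransferase (pac) gene. After integration, puromycin resistance and green fluorescence allow edited cells to be enriched and identified. The loxP arrangement implies that Cre recombinase could later excise the mNeonGreen segment and leave a single loxP site, although the record does not say so explicitly. No promoter, polyadenylation signal, 2A peptide or affinity tag is annotated around the cassette, so expression may depend on in-frame insertion at the endogenous locus, but this cannot be confirmed from the feature table. The associated work concerns efficient tagging of endogenous proteins for single-particle cryo-EM structural studies. The "N" in the name may indicate N-terminal tagging, but the record does not state this.
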