Features (pLannotate 1.2.2; 12 found; start..end, strand, type, name):
     83..99      +  CDS            lacZα (fragment): LacZα fragment of β-galactosidase; lacZ fragment
    104..558     +  rep_origin     f1 ori (sequence partly withheld): f1 bacteriophage origin of replication; arrow indicates direction of (+) strand synthesis
    584..688     +  promoter       AmpR promoter: bla
    689..1549    +  CDS            AmpR: β-lactamase; bla; confers resistance to ampicillin, carbenicillin, and related antibiotics
   1720..2308    +  rep_origin     ori: high-copy-number ColE1/pMB1/pBR322/pUC origin of replication
   2494..2545    -  misc_feature   bom (fragment): basis of mobility region from pBR322
   2613..2837    -  mobile_element Tn7R: mini-Tn7 element (right end of the Tn7 transposon) Tn7
   2900..2933    +  protein_bind   loxP: Cre-mediated recombination occurs in the 8-bp core sequence (GCATACAT). Cre recombinase
   2936..3643    +  CDS            mNeonGreen: mNeonGreen is a basic (constitutively fluorescent) green/yellow fluorescent protein published in 2013, derived from Branchiostoma lanceolatum. It is reported to be a very rapidly-maturing monomer with moderate acid sensitivity.
   3701..3734    +  protein_bind   loxP: Cre-mediated recombination occurs in the 8-bp core sequence (GCATACAT). Cre recombinase
   3737..4333    +  CDS            pac: PUAC_STRAD - Protein predicted: Swiss-Prot protein existence level 4. Detoxification of puromycin. From Streptomyces alboniger.
   4734..4899    -  mobile_element Tn7L: mini-Tn7 element (left end of the Tn7 transposon) Tn7
>Addgene plasmid #207113 | pYC-N | addgene full sequence | sequence record 410641 | Addgene NGS Result
TTTTCTCTGTCACAGAATGAAAATTTTTCTGTCATCTCTTCGTTATTAATGTTTGTAATTGACTGAATAT
CAACGCTTATTTGCAGCCTGAATGGCGAATGGG
[124 nt withheld, positions 104-227]
C
[91 nt withheld, positions 229-319]
A
[49 nt withheld, positions 321-369]
CCTTTGACGTTGGAGTCCACGTTCTT
[37 nt withheld, positions 396-432]
ACCCTATCTCGGTCTATTCTTTTGATTTATAAGGGATTTTGCCGATTTCGGCCTATTGGTTAAAAAATGA
GCTGATTTAACAAAAATTTAACGCGAATTTTAACAAAATATTAACGCTTACAATTTAGGTGGCACTTTTC
GGGGAAATGTGCGCGGAACCCCTATTTGTTTATTTTTCTAAATACATTCAAATATGTATCCGCTCATGAG
ACAATAACCCTGATAAATGCTTCAATAATATTGAAAAAGGAAGAGTATGAGTATTCAACATTTCCGTGTC
GCCCTTATTCCCTTTTTTGCGGCATTTTGCCTTCCTGTTTTTGCTCACCCAGAAACGCTGGTGAAAGTAA
AAGATGCTGAAGATCAGTTGGGTGCACGAGTGGGTTACATCGAACTGGATCTCAACAGCGGTAAGATCCT
TGAGAGTTTTCGCCCCGAAGAACGTTTTCCAATGATGAGCACTTTTAAAGTTCTGCTATGTGGCGCGGTA
TTATCCCGTATTGACGCCGGGCAAGAGCAACTCGGTCGCCGCATACACTATTCTCAGAATGACTTGGTTG
AGTACTCACCAGTCACAGAAAAGCATCTTACGGATGGCATGACAGTAAGAGAATTATGCAGTGCTGCCAT
AACCATGAGTGATAACACTGCGGCCAACTTACTTCTGACAACGATCGGAGGACCGAAGGAGCTAACCGCT
TTTTTGCACAACATGGGGGATCATGTAACTCGCCTTGATCGTTGGGAACCGGAGCTGAATGAAGCCATAC
CAAACGACGAGCGTGACACCACGATGCCTGTAGCAATGGCAACAACGTTGCGCAAACTATTAACTGGCGA
ACTACTTACTCTAGCTTCCCGGCAACAATTAATAGACTGGATGGAGGCGGATAAAGTTGCAGGACCACTT
CTGCGCTCGGCCCTTCCGGCTGGCTGGTTTATTGCTGATAAATCTGGAGCCGGTGAGCGTGGGTCTCGCG
GTATCATTGCAGCACTGGGGCCAGATGGTAAGCCCTCCCGTATCGTAGTTATCTACACGACGGGGAGTCA
GGCAACTATGGATGAACGAAATAGACAGATCGCTGAGATAGGTGCCTCACTGATTAAGCATTGGTAACTG
TCAGACCAAGTTTACTCATATATACTTTAGATTGATTTAAAACTTCATTTTTAATTTAAAAGGATCTAGG
TGAAGATCCTTTTTGATAATCTCATGACCAAAATCCCTTAACGTGAGTTTTCGTTCCACTGAGCGTCAGA
CCCCGTAGAAAAGATCAAAGGATCTTCTTGAGATCCTTTTTTTCTGCGCGTAATCTGCTGCTTGCAAACA
AAAAAACCACCGCTACCAGCGGTGGTTTGTTTGCCGGATCAAGAGCTACCAACTCTTTTTCCGAAGGTAA
CTGGCTTCAGCAGAGCGCAGATACCAAATACTGTTCTTCTAGTGTAGCCGTAGTTAGGCCACCACTTCAA
GAACTCTGTAGCACCGCCTACATACCTCGCTCTGCTAATCCTGTTACCAGTGGCTGCTGCCAGTGGCGAT
AAGTCGTGTCTTACCGGGTTGGACTCAAGACGATAGTTACCGGATAAGGCGCAGCGGTCGGGCTGAACGG
GGGGTTCGTGCACACAGCCCAGCTTGGAGCGAACGACCTACACCGAACTGAGATACCTACAGCGTGAGCT
ATGAGAAAGCGCCACGCTTCCCGAAGGGAGAAAGGCGGACAGGTATCCGGTAAGCGGCAGGGTCGGAACA
GGAGAGCGCACGAGGGAGCTTCCAGGGGGAAACGCCTGGTATCTTTATAGTCCTGTCGGGTTTCGCCACC
TCTGACTTGAGCGTCGATTTTTGTGATGCTCGTCAGGGGGGCGGAGCCTATGGAAAAACGCCAGCAACGC
GGCCTTTTTACGGTTCCTGGCCTTTTGCTGGCCTTTTGCTCACATGTTCTTTCCTGCGTTATCCCCTGAT
TCTGTGGATAACCGTATTACCGCCTTTGAGTGAGCTGATACCGCTCGCCGCAGCCGAACGACCGAGCGCA
GCGAGTCAGTGAGCGAGGAAGCGGAAGAGCGCCTGATGCGGTATTTTCTCCTTACGCATCTGTGCGGTAT
TTCACACCGCATAGACCAGCCGCGTAACCTGGCAAAATCGGTTACGGTTGAGTAATAAATGGATGCCCTG
CGTAAGCGGGTGTGGGCGGACAATAAAGTCTTAAACTGAACAAAATAGATCTAAACTATGACAATAAAGT
CTTAAACTAGACAGAATAGTTGTAAACTGAAATCAGTCCAGTTATGCTGTGAAAAAGCATACTGGACTTT
TGTTATGGCTAAAGCAAACTCTTCATTTTCTGAAGTGCAAATTGCCCGTCGTATTAAAGAGGGGCGTGGC
CAAGGGCATGGTAAAGACTATATTCGCGGCGTTGTGACAATTTACCGAACAACTCGTTTAAACGCGGCCG
CTTTCGAATCTAGAATGATAACTTCGTATAGCATACATTATACGAAGTTATCTATGGTGAGCAAGGGCGA
GGAGGATAACATGGCCTCTCTCCCAGCGACACATGAGTTACACATCTTTGGCTCCATCAACGGTGTGGAC
TTTGACATGGTGGGTCAGGGCACCGGCAATCCAAATGATGGTTATGAGGAGTTAAACCTGAAGTCCACCA
AGGGTGACCTCCAGTTCTCCCCCTGGATTCTGGTCCCTCATATCGGGTATGGCTTCCATCAGTACCTGCC
CTACCCTGACGGGATGTCGCCTTTCCAGGCCGCCATGGTAGATGGCTCCGGATACCAAGTCCATCGCACA
ATGCAGTTTGAAGATGGTGCCTCCCTTACTGTTAACTACCGCTACACCTACGAGGGAAGCCACATCAAAG
GAGAGGCCCAGGTGAAGGGGACTGGTTTCCCTGCTGACGGTCCTGTGATGACCAACTCGCTGACCGCTGC
GGACTGGTGCAGGTCGAAGAAGACTTACCCCAACGACAAAACCATCATCAGTACCTTTAAGTGGAGTTAC
ACCACTGGAAATGGCAAGCGCTACCGGAGCACTGCGCGGACCACCTACACCTTTGCCAAGCCAATGGCGG
CTAACTATCTGAAGAACCAGCCGATGTACGTGTTCCGTAAGACGGAGCTCAAGCACTCCAAGACCGAGCT
CAACTTCAAGGAGTGGCAAAAGGCCTTTACCGATGTGATGGGCATGGACGAGCTGTACAAGGCTACTAAC
TTCAGCCTGCTGAAGCAAGCTGGAGACGTGGAGGAGAACCCTGGACCTATAACTTCGTATAGCATACATT
ATACGAAGTTATCTATGACAGAGTATAAACCAACGGTTCGGCTCGCAACTCGCGACGATGTGCCCCGAGC
AGTTAGGACTTTGGCCGCGGCGTTCGCAGACTATCCAGCGACGAGGCACACCGTAGATCCGGATAGGCAT
ATTGAACGGGTCACCGAGCTTCAGGAACTTTTTCTCACGAGAGTTGGCCTTGATATCGGAAAGGTATGGG
TAGCGGACGACGGGGCTGCTGTAGCGGTCTGGACCACGCCAGAATCAGTGGAAGCGGGGGCGGTATTCGC
AGAAATTGGTCCGAGGATGGCGGAGTTGTCCGGGTCTCGACTGGCTGCCCAGCAACAGATGGAGGGTCTT
CTCGCTCCGCACCGACCAAAGGAACCGGCTTGGTTCCTGGCTACAGTTGGCGTTTCACCAGATCACCAAG
GTAAAGGACTTGGAAGCGCAGTCGTCCTTCCGGGGGTTGAGGCAGCGGAACGGGCAGGTGTCCCCGCGTT
CTTGGAGACCAGTGCTCCTAGGAACCTCCCTTTCTACGAGCGACTTGGGTTCACGGTCACAGCTGATGTA
GAGGTTCCAGAGGGCCCCAGGACTTGGTGTATGACCAGGAAACCGGGTGCCACGAATTTCAGCCTGCTTA
AGCAAGCCGGTGACGTTGAAGAGAATCCAGGCCCCCCGGGTTCCTGGTCCCACCCCCAATTTGAAAAGGG
TGGAGGAAGTGGAGGTGGTTCCGGAGGTAGCGCGTGGAGTCACCCACAATTCGAGAAAGGGAGTGGACCG
AGCCGCCTGGAAGAAGAACTGCGCCGCCGCCTGACCGAACCGGGTTCAGGATCCCGAGATCATATGGTGC
TCCACGAATACGTGAATGCGGCAGGCATCACAGGTTCCCCGGATTACAAAGACCATGACGGGGATTATAA
AGACCACGATATTGATTATAAAGACGACGATGACAAATTGGTGCCGCGGGGCAGCGGTTCAGAATTCTAA
GCTTCTCGAGCAATTGGTTTAAACAGATCCGAACCAGATAAGTGAAATCTAGTTCCAAACTATTTTGTCA
TTTTTAATTTTCGTATTAGCTTACGACGCTACACCCAGTTCCCATCTATTTTGTCACTCTTCCCTAAATA
ATCCTTAAAAACTCCATTTCCACCCCTCCCAGTTCCCAACTATTTTGTCCGCCCACAGCGGGGCATTTTT
CTTCCTGTTATGTTTTTAATCAAACATCCTGCCAACTCCATGTGACAAACCGTCATCTTCGGCTACT
